>Addgene plasmid #28170 | pBS U3-hTR-500 | addgene full sequence | sequence record 329018 | Addgene NGS Result
CAACTGTTGGGAAGGGCGATCGGTGCGGGCCTCTTCGCTATTACGCCAGCTGGCGAAAGGGGGATGTGCT
GCAAGGCGATTAAGTTGGGTAACGCCAGGGTTTTCCCAGTCACGACGTTGTAAAACGACGGCCAGTGAAT
TGTAATACGACTCACTATAGGGCGAATTGGAGCTCCACCGCGGTGGCGGCCGCTCTAGAACTAGTGGATC
CCCCGGGCTGCAGGAATTCGATATCAAGCTTGTGGGGGTTATATCCTACTGCTCAAGGTCATCGCCAAGG
TCTAATTTTTCAAAAAAGAAACTTCTAACCTCTGGCATAAACCGATGACCATTAAAGGAACACAATTTCC
AATGTTCATTTAGATCTTCTAATTAAATATTCATTAAATGTTAAATGATCTCTCAAAAAAAAATGACTGT
TCTCCCACACCCCGTTGAGGGGACTGGTCGAGATCTACCTTGGGAGAAGCAAAAACCTCAACAAAATCTG
CAGAGCAGGAACTAAGTTGTAATACAACCATAAAAGGCAACAAAAAGCGGAAGACGGGAGAACCCACGCA
GGAACGGCTCCAGGCAACCCCGGCTCACTGCCCATTCATTTTGGCCGACTTTGGAGGTGCCTTCACGTCT
CCTGCCAATTTGCAGCACACTGGCCCAGTCAGTCAGGTTTGGGGGTTCACAAGCCCCCACTGCCGGCGAG
GGGTGACGGATGCGCACGATCGGCGTTCCCCCCACCAACAGGAAAGCGAACTGCATGTGTGAGCCGAGTC
CTGGGTGCACGTCCCACAGCTCAGGGAATCGCGCCGCGCGCGGGGACTCGCTCCGTTCCTCTTCCTGCGG
CCTGAAAGGCCTGAACCTCGCCCTCGCCCCCGAGAGACCCGCGGCTGACAGAGCCCAACTCTTCGCGGTG
GCAGTGGGTGCCTCCGGAGAAGCCCCGGGCCGACCGCGGCCTCCAGGCGGGGTTCGGGGGCTGGGCAGGC
GACCCGCCGCAGGTCCCCGGGAGGGGCGAACGGGCCAGCAGCTGACATTTTTTGTTTGCTCTAGAATGAA
CGGTGGAAGGCGGCAGGCCGAGGCTTTTCCGCCCGCTGAAAGTCAGCGAGAAAAACAGCGCGCGGGGAGC
AAAAGCACGGCGCCTACGCCCTTCTCAGTTAGGGTTAGACAAAAAATGGCCACCACCCCTCCCAGGCCCA
CCCTCCGCAACCCAAGCTTCTCCTCGCACACCTCTGCTAGGTCTACATCTGCCGCAAACTTTTAACTGAT
GGCGAGAAACTTTCGCTAGTTCCGATGCCATTAGGAAACAAATAGGAAAATAGTTTGGCAATAACAGCTT
TTCGAATATTATCACTTGACAAATTTTAACGTTTTAGGTGGAAAGGTAATTTTAAAAGTTGTTTTAAGAG
GTTTAAAACCGGGCATGCTTAATTAGCATAATACTGAATGACAGCCAATCACAAACTGAATTTTTAAAAC
CGGAAGTGTTTGCTCCTGGTGTGGTGCGCCCGCCTGTAATCCGGGAATCCCAGCGTTTTGCGAAGATCTC
CCGATCCGTCGACCTCGAGGGGGGGCCCGGTACCAGCTTTTGTTCCCTTTAGTGAGGGTTAATTTCGAGC
TTGGCGTAATCATGGTCATAGCTGTTTCCTGTGTGAAATTGTTATCCGCTCACAATTCCACACAACATAC
GAGCCGGAAGCATAAAGTGTAAAGCCTGGGGTGCCTAATGAGTGAGCTAACTCACATTAATTGCGTTGCG
CTCACTGCCCGCTTTCCAGTCGGGAAACCTGTCGTGCCAGCTGCATTAATGAATCGGCCAACGCGCGGGG
AGAGGCGGTTTGCGTATTGGGCGCTCTTCCGCTTCCTCGCTCACTGACTCGCTGCGCTCGGTCGTTCGGC
TGCGGCGAGCGGTATCAGCTCACTCAAAGGCGGTAATACGGTTATCCACAGAATCAGGGGATAACGCAGG
AAAGAACATGTGAGCAAAAGGCCAGCAAAAGGCCAGGAACCGTAAAAAGGCCGCGTTGCTGGCGTTTTTC
CATAGGCTCCGCCCCCCTGACGAGCATCACAAAAATCGACGCTCAAGTCAGAGGTGGCGAAACCCGACAG
GACTATAAAGATACCAGGCGTTTCCCCCTGGAAGCTCCCTCGTGCGCTCTCCTGTTCCGACCCTGCCGCT
TACCGGATACCTGTCCGCCTTTCTCCCTTCGGGAAGCGTGGCGCTTTCTCATAGCTCACGCTGTAGGTAT
CTCAGTTCGGTGTAGGTCGTTCGCTCCAAGCTGGGCTGTGTGCACGAACCCCCCGTTCAGCCCGACCGCT
GCGCCTTATCCGGTAACTATCGTCTTGAGTCCAACCCGGTAAGACACGACTTATCGCCACTGGCAGCAGC
CACTGGTAACAGGATTAGCAGAGCGAGGTATGTAGGCGGTGCTACAGAGTTCTTGAAGTGGTGGCCTAAC
TACGGCTACACTAGAAGAACAGTATTTGGTATCTGCGCTCTGCTGAAGCCAGTTACCTTCGGAAAAAGAG
TTGGTAGCTCTTGATCCGGCAAACAAACCACCGCTGGTAGCGGTGGTTTTTTTGTTTGCAAGCAGCAGAT
TACGCGCAGAAAAAAAGGATCTCAAGAAGATCCTTTGATCTTTTCTACGGGGTCTGACGCTCAGTGGAAC
GAAAACTCACGTTAAGGGATTTTGGTCATGAGATTATCAAAAAGGATCTTCACCTAGATCCTTTTAAATT
AAAAATGAAGTTTTAAATCAATCTAAAGTATATATGAGTAAACTTGGTCTGACAGTTACCAATGCTTAAT
CAGTGAGGCACCTATCTCAGCGATCTGTCTATTTCGTTCATCCATAGTTGCCTGACTCCCCGTCGTGTAG
ATAACTACGATACGGGAGGGCTTACCATCTGGCCCCAGTGCTGCAATGATACCGCGAGACCCACGCTCAC
CGGCTCCAGATTTATCAGCAATAAACCAGCCAGCCGGAAGGGCCGAGCGCAGAAGTGGTCCTGCAACTTT
ATCCGCCTCCATCCAGTCTATTAATTGTTGCCGGGAAGCTAGAGTAAGTAGTTCGCCAGTTAATAGTTTG
CGCAACGTTGTTGCCATTGCTACAGGCATCGTGGTGTCACGCTCGTCGTTTGGTATGGCTTCATTCAGCT
CCGGTTCCCAACGATCAAGGCGAGTTACATGATCCCCCATGTTGTGCAAAAAAGCGGTTAGCTCCTTCGG
TCCTCCGATCGTTGTCAGAAGTAAGTTGGCCGCAGTGTTATCACTCATGGTTATGGCAGCACTGCATAAT
TCTCTTACTGTCATGCCATCCGTAAGATGCTTTTCTGTGACTGGTGAGTACTCAACCAAGTCATTCTGAG
AATAGTGTATGCGGCGACCGAGTTGCTCTTGCCCGGCGTCAATACGGGATAATACCGCGCCACATAGCAG
AACTTTAAAAGTGCTCATCATTGGAAAACGTTCTTCGGGGCGAAAACTCTCAAGGATCTTACCGCTGTTG
AGATCCAGTTCGATGTAACCCACTCGTGCACCCAACTGATCTTCAGCATCTTTTACTTTCACCAGCGTTT
CTGGGTGAGCAAAAACAGGAAGGCAAAATGCCGCAAAAAAGGGAATAAGGGCGACACGGAAATGTTGAAT
ACTCATACTCTTCCTTTTTCAATATTATTGAAGCATTTATCAGGGTTATTGTCTCATGAGCGGATACATA
TTTGAATGTATTTAGAAAAATAAACAAATAGGGGTTCCGCGCACATTTCCCCGAAAAGTGCCACCTAAAT
TGTAAGCGTTAATATTTTGTTAAAATTCGCGTTAAATTTTTGTTAAATCAGCTCATTTTTTAACCAATAG
GCCGAAATCGGCAAAATCCCTTATAAATCAAAAGAATAGACCGAGATAGGGT
[37 nt withheld, positions 3903-3939]
AAAGAACGTGGACTCCAACGTCAAAGG
[49 nt withheld, positions 3967-4015]
T
[91 nt withheld, positions 4017-4107]
G
[124 nt withheld, positions 4109-4232]
CCCATTCGCCATTCAGGCTGCG
Features (pLannotate 1.2.2; 14 found; start..end, strand, type, name):
    143..161     +  promoter       T7 promoter: promoter for bacteriophage T7 RNA polymerase
    170..241     +  misc_feature   MCS (fragment): pBluescript multiple cloning site
    752..1189    -  ncRNA          Telomerase-vert: Accession: RF00024 - Vertebrate telomerase RNA
   1546..1574    +  misc_feature   MCS (fragment): pBluescript multiple cloning site
   1586..1604    -  promoter       T3 promoter: promoter for bacteriophage T3 RNA polymerase
   1649..1665    -  protein_bind   lac operator: The lac repressor binds to the lac operator to inhibit transcription in E. coli. This inhibition can be relieved by adding lactose or isopropyl-β-D-thiogalactopyranoside (IPTG). lac repressor encoded by lacI
   1673..1703    -  promoter       lac promoter: promoter for the E. coli lac operon
   1718..1739    -  protein_bind   CAP binding site: CAP binding activates transcription in the presence of cAMP. E. coli catabolite activator protein
   1752..1844    -  CDS            lacI (fragment): lac repressor; lacI; The lac repressor binds to the lac operator to inhibit transcription in E. coli. This inhibition can be relieved by adding lactose or isopropyl-β-D-thiogalactopyranoside (IPTG).
   2027..2615    -  rep_origin     ori: high-copy-number ColE1/pMB1/pBR322/pUC origin of replication
   2786..3646    -  CDS            AmpR: β-lactamase; bla; confers resistance to ampicillin, carbenicillin, and related antibiotics
   3647..3751    -  promoter       AmpR promoter: bla
   3804..4232    -  rep_origin     f1 ori (sequence partly withheld): f1 bacteriophage origin of replication; arrow indicates direction of (+) strand synthesis
   4237..140     -  CDS            lacZα (fragment) (across the origin): LacZα fragment of β-galactosidase; lacZ fragment
