[The description below was written by a language model from this plasmid's Addgene catalogue record and pLannotate feature annotations shown in this document.]
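Description:
pBS U3-hTR-500 is a pBluescript-based plasmid (about 4.25 kb in the sequenced record) catalogued as a mammalian expression construct for human telomerase RNA (hTR, gene TERC). It is maintained in E. coli through a high-copy ColE1/pUC-type origin and selected with ampicillin via the β-lactamase gene. The backbone also retains the f1 phage origin for single-stranded DNA production. Other standard pBluescript elements are present as well: lac promoter/operator sequences, lacZα fragments interrupted by the insert, and T7 and T3 phage promoters flanking the multiple cloning site.

The insert of roughly 1.3 kb was cloned between SalI and BamHI sites, both preserved. Automated annotation recognises only the vertebrate telomerase RNA element, a segment of about 440 nt lying on the minus strand relative to the T7 promoter. Several hundred base pairs on either side of it are unannotated. The construct name suggests that hTR is placed under a U3 small nucleolar RNA gene promoter, with "500" possibly referring to flanking downstream sequence, but the record does not explicitly define the promoter or the meaning of that number, so this reading is an inference from the name. The depositor notes a single T-to-C nucleotide difference in the TERC sequence relative to database entries, and states that this is nonetheless the plasmid used in the associated work.

That study compared the biogenesis pathways of human telomerase RNA and H/ACA small nucleolar RNAs. This fits use of the plasmid for expressing hTR in transfected human cells, to examine its processing and accumulation or to supply the RNA subunit for telomerase reconstitution.
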