Addgene plasmid #28170: pBS U3-hTR-500
Depositing lab: Kathleen Collins. Depositing organization: University of California, Berkeley. Publication: Distinct biogenesis pathways for human telomerase RNA and H/ACA small nucleolar RNAs. Fu D, Collins K. Mol Cell. 2003 May . 11(5):1361-72. 10.1016/S1097-2765(03)00196-5 PubMed 12769858.
Backbone
  Vector backbone: pBS
  Backbone size w/o insert (bp): 2900
  Vector type: Mammalian Expression
Growth in bacteria
  Bacterial resistance: Ampicillin, 100 μg/mL
  Growth temperature: 37°C
  Growth strain: DH5alpha
  Copy number: Unknown
Gene/Insert
  Gene/Insert name: U3-hTR-500 (alt names: human telomerase RNA; TER; TERC)
  Species: H. sapiens (human)
  Insert size (bp): 1300
  Entrez Gene: TERC (a.k.a. DKCA1, PFBMFT2, SCARNA19, TER, TR, TRC3, hTR)
  Cloning method: Restriction Enzyme; 5′ cloning site SalI (not destroyed); 3′ cloning site BamHI (not destroyed)
  Sequencing primers: 5′ n/a
Terms and licenses: Academic/Nonprofit Terms; Industry Terms: Not Available to Industry
Depositor comments: Note that BLAST results bring back one T->C nt change in the TERC, but this is the plasmid used in the associated article.
How to cite: pBS U3-hTR-500 was a gift from Kathleen Collins (Addgene plasmid # 28170 ; http://n2t.net/addgene:28170 ; RRID:Addgene_28170)
