>Addgene plasmid #28170 | pBS U3-hTR-500 | addgene partial sequence | sequence record 34456 | 2817 with T7
GCCGCTCTAGAACTAGTGGATCCCCCGGGCTGCAGGAATTCGATATCAAGCTTGTGGGGGTTATATCCTA
CTGCTCAAGGTCATCGCCAAGGTCTAATTTTTCAAAAAAGAAACTTCTAACCTCTGGCATAAACCGATGA
CCATTAAAGGAACACAATTTCCAATGTTCATTTAGATCTTCTAATTAAATATTCATTAAATGTTAAATGA
TCTCTCAAAAAAAAATGACTGTTCTCCCACACCCCGTTGAGGGGACTGGTCGAGATCTACCTTGGGAGAA
GCAAAAACCTCAACAAAATCTGCAGAGCAGGAACTAAGTTGTAATACAACCATAAAAGGCAACAAAAAGC
GGAAGACGGGAGAACCCACGCAGGAACGGCTCCAGGCAACCCCGGCTCACTGCCCATTCATTTTGGCCGA
CTTTGGAGGTGCCTTCACGTCTCCTGCCAATTTGCAGCACACTGGCCCAGTCAGTCAGGTTTGGGGGTTC
ACAAGCCCCCACTGCCGGCGAGGGGTGACGGATGCGCACGATCGGCGTTCCCCCCACCAACAGGAAAGCG
AACTGCATGTGTGAGCCGAGTCCTGGGTGCACGTCCCACAGCTCAGGGAATCGCGCCGCGCGCGGGGACT
CGCTCCGTTCCTCTTCCTGCGGCCTGAAAGGCCTGAACCTCGCCCTCGCCCCCGAGAGACCCGCGGCTGA
CAGAGCCCAACTCTTCGCGGTGGCAGTGG
